Addgene plasmid #54878: mApple-Centrin2-N-10
Purpose: Localization: Centrosomes, Excitation: 568, Emission: 592
Depositing lab: Michael Davidson. Depositing organization: Florida State University, Tallahassee.
Backbone
  Vector backbone: mApple-N1
  Backbone size w/o insert (bp): 4750
  Vector type: Mammalian Expression
  Selectable markers: Neomycin (select with G418)
Growth in bacteria
  Bacterial resistance: Kanamycin, 50 μg/mL
  Growth temperature: 37°C
  Growth strain: DH5alpha
  Copy number: High Copy
Gene/Insert
  Gene/Insert name: Centrin2 (alt name: NM_004344.1)
  Species: H. sapiens (human)
  Entrez Gene: CETN2 (a.k.a. CALT, CEN2)
  Promoter: CMV
  Tag / fusion protein: mApple (C terminal on backbone)
  Cloning method: Unknown
  Sequencing primers: 5′ CMV-F; 3′ SV40pA-R
Terms and licenses: Academic/Nonprofit Terms; Industry Terms: Not Available to Industry
Depositor comments: . Excitation = 568; Emission = 592
How to cite: mApple-Centrin2-N-10 was a gift from Michael Davidson (Addgene plasmid # 54878 ; http://n2t.net/addgene:54878 ; RRID:Addgene_54878)
