[The description below was written by a language model from this plasmid's Addgene catalogue record.]
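Description:
mApple-Centrin2-N-10 is a mammalian expression plasmid built on the mApple-N1 backbone (about 4.75 kb without the insert), an N1-style fluorescent protein fusion vector. It carries human Centrin2 (CETN2) under the control of the CMV promoter, a strong constitutive promoter for transient or stable expression in mammalian cells. The mApple red fluorescent protein is supplied by the backbone and sits at the C terminus of the fusion, so Centrin2 is translated first and mApple follows it. The "N-10" in the name probably indicates a ten-residue linker between the two parts, but the record does not state this explicitly. The 3′ sequencing primer named in the record implies an SV40 polyadenylation signal downstream of the fusion.

In bacteria the plasmid is maintained at high copy number under kanamycin selection. In mammalian cells, the neomycin resistance marker allows G418 selection of stable transfectants. No feature table is provided, so the origins of replication and the promoters driving the resistance cassette are not documented here, and the cloning method is listed as unknown.

The stated purpose is a localization marker for centrosomes. Centrin2 is a small calcium-binding protein that concentrates at the centrioles, so the fusion labels these structures as discrete red puncta in live or fixed cells. The recorded spectral values for mApple are excitation at 568 nm and emission at 592 nm, which makes the construct suitable for multicolour imaging alongside green or cyan markers. Typical uses would include following centrosome number, position and duplication through the cell cycle by fluorescence microscopy.
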