>Addgene plasmid #54878 | mApple-Centrin2-N-10 | depositor partial sequence | sequence record 85268 | insert sequence
GATCCGCTAGCCGCCACCATGGCCTCCAACTTTAAGAAGGCAAACATGGCATCAAGTTCTCAGCGAAAAA
GAATGAGCCCTAAGCCTGAGCTTACTGAAGAGCAAAAGCAGGAGATCCGGGAAGCTTTTGATCTTTTCGA
TGCGGATGGAACTGGCACCATAGATGTTAAAGAACTGAAGGTGGCAATGAGGGCCCTGGGCTTTGAACCC
AAGAAAGAAGAAATTAAGAAAATGATAAGTGAAATTGATAAGGAAGGGACAGGAAAAATGAACTTTGGTG
ACTTTTTAACTGTGATGACCCAGAAAATGTCTGAGAAAGATACTAAAGAAGAAATCCTGAAAGCTTTCAA
GCTCTTTGATGATGATGAAACTGGGAAGATTTCGTTCAAAAATCTGAAACGCGTGGCCAAGGAGTTGGGT
GAGAACCTGACTGATGAGGAGCTGCAGGAAATGATTGATGAAGCTGATCGAGATGGAGATGGAGAGGTCA
GTGAGCAAGAGTTCCTGCGCATCATGAAAAAGACCAGCCTCTATTCGGGAAGCACGGATCCACCGGTCGC
CACCATGGTGAGCAAGGGCGAGGAGAATAACATGGCCATCATCAAGGAGTTCATGCGCTTCAAGGTGCAC
ATGGAGGGCTCCGTGAACGGCCACGAGTTCGAGATCGAGGGCGAGGGCGAGGGCCGCCCCTACGAGGCCT
TTCAGACCGCTAAGCTGAAGGTGACCAAGGGTGGCCCCCTGCCCTTCGCCTGGGACATCCTGTCCCCTCA
GTTCATGTACGGCTCCAAGGTCTACATTAAGCACCCAGCCGACATCCCCGACTACTTCAAGCTGTCCTTC
CCCGAGGGCTTCAGGTGGGAGCGCGTGATGAACTTCGAGGACGGCGGCATTATTCACGTTAACCAGGACT
CCTCCCTGCAGGACGGCGTGTTCATCTACAAGGTGAAGCTGCGCGGCACCAACTTCCCCTCCGACGGCCC
CGTAATGCAGAAGAAGACCATGGGCTGGGAGGCCTCCGAGGAGCGGATGTACCCCGAGGACGGCGCCCTG
AAGAGCGAGATCAAGAAGAGGCTGAAGCTGAAGGACGGCGGCCACTACGCCGCCGAGGTCAAGACCACCT
ACAAGGCCAAGAAGCCCGTGCAGCTGCCCGGCGCCTACATCGTCGACATCAAGTTGGACATCGTGTCCCA
CAACGAGGACTACACCATCGTGGAACAGTACGAACGCGCCGAGGGCCGCCACTCCACCGGCGGCATGGAC
GAGCTGTACAAGTAAGCGGCCGCGACTCTAGATCATAATCAGCCATACCACATT
