>Addgene plasmid #54878 | mApple-Centrin2-N-10 | addgene partial sequence | sequence record 97228 | CMV-F 5'-CGCAAATGGGCGGTAGGCGTG-3'
AGCAGAGCTGGTTTAGTGAACCGTCAGATCCGCTAGCCGCCACCATGGCCTCCAACTTTAAGAAGGCAAA
CATGGCATCAAGTTCTCAGCGAAAAAGAATGAGCCCTAAGCCTGAGCTTACTGAAGAGCAAAAGCAGGAG
ATCCGGGAAGCTTTTGATCTTTTCGATGCGGATGGAACTGGCACCATAGATGTTAAAGAACTGAAGGTGG
CAATGAGGGCCCTGGGCTTTGAACCCAAGAAAGAAGAAATTAAGAAAATGATAAGTGAAATTGATAAGGA
AGGGACAGGAAAAATGAACTTTGGTGACTTTTTAACTGTGATGACCCAGAAAATGTCTGAGAAAGATACT
AAAGAAGAAATCCTGAAAGCTTTCAAGCTCTTTGATGATGATGAAACTGGGAAGATTTCGTTCAAAAATC
TGAAACGCGTGGCCAAGGAGTTGGGTGAGAACCTGACTGATGAGGAGCTGCAGGAAATGATTGATGAAGC
TGATCGAGATGGAGATGGAGAGGTCAGTGAGCAAGAGTTCCTGCGCATCATGAAAAAGACCAGCCTCTAT
TCGGGAAGCACGGATCCACCGGTCGCCACCATGGTGAGCAAGGGCGAGGAGAATAACATGGCCATCATCA
AGGAGTTCATGCGCTTCAAGGTGCACATGGAGGGCTCCGTGAACGGCCACGAGTTCGAGATCGAGGGCGA
GGGCGAGGGCCGCCCCTACGAGGCCTTTCAGACCGCTAAGCTGAAGGTGACCAAGGGTGGCCCCCTGCCC
TTCGCCTGGGACATCCTGT
